Addgene plasmid #191383: pSLIK-rABE-Flag
Purpose: Doxycycline inducible expression of RNA A-to-I editor rABE
Depositing lab: Stephen Floor. Depositing organization: University of California, San Francisco (UCSF). Publication: RNA molecular recording with an engineered RNA deaminase. Lin Y, Kwok S, Hein AE, Thai BQ, Alabi Y, Ostrowski MS, Wu K, Floor SN. Nat Methods. 2023 Dec;20(12):1887-1899. doi: 10.1038/s41592-023-02046-z. Epub 2023 Oct 19. PubMed 37857907.
Backbone
  Vector backbone: pSLIK
  Backbone size w/o insert (bp): 12648
  Total vector size (bp): 13200
  Vector type: Mammalian Expression, Lentiviral, Synthetic Biology
  Selectable markers: Hygromycin
Growth in bacteria
  Bacterial resistance: Ampicillin, 100 μg/mL
  Growth temperature: 37°C
  Growth strain: NEB Stable
  Copy number: High Copy
Gene/Insert
  Gene/Insert name: rABE-Flag (alt name: RNA Adenosine Base Editor)
  Species: Synthetic
  Insert size (bp): 552
  Promoter: tet-inducible promoter
  Tag / fusion protein: Flag (C terminal on insert)
  Cloning method: Gibson Cloning
  Sequencing primers: 5′ TCAGATCGCCACTAGTCCACCATGTCTGAGGTGGAATTC; 3′ GCTGGGTCTAGATATCTCGAGTCACTTGTCATCGTCATCCTTGTAATC
Terms and licenses: Academic/Nonprofit Terms; Industry Terms: Not Available to Industry
How to cite: pSLIK-rABE-Flag was a gift from Stephen Floor (Addgene plasmid # 191383 ; http://n2t.net/addgene:191383 ; RRID:Addgene_191383)
