[The description below was written by a language model from this plasmid's Addgene catalogue record and pLannotate feature annotations shown in this document.]
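Description:
pSLIK-rABE-Flag is an HIV-1-derived lentiviral vector on the pSLIK single-vector inducible backbone, built for doxycycline-controlled expression of an RNA adenosine (A-to-I) base editor in mammalian cells. It is about 13.2 kb and is maintained in E. coli through a high-copy ColE1/pUC-type origin with ampicillin resistance. An f1 origin and an SV40/EM7-driven bleomycin/Zeocin resistance cassette also sit in the plasmid backbone, outside the viral genome. A CMV enhancer/promoter lies directly upstream of the truncated 5' LTR and presumably drives transcription of the viral genomic RNA in packaging cells. The transfer region contains the Ψ packaging signal, a gag fragment, RRE, cPPT/CTS, WPRE and a truncated 3' LTR followed by a bGH polyadenylation signal.

The payload is a synthetic 552 bp rABE coding sequence with a C-terminal FLAG tag. The annotation recognises it as related to TadA*(7.10), the adenosine deaminase evolved from the E. coli tRNA deaminase TadA. It is placed between attB1 and attB2 Gateway sites and is transcribed from a tight TRE promoter (seven tet operators plus a minimal CMV promoter). Downstream, a human ubiquitin C promoter constitutively expresses the reverse tetracycline transactivator rtTA3, linked through an EMCV IRES to a hygromycin resistance gene. One integrated provirus therefore supplies the inducible editor, its transactivator and the selection marker. Transduced cells can be selected with hygromycin, and adding doxycycline lets rtTA3 activate the TRE promoter and switch on the editor, with the FLAG tag allowing its detection. The associated work concerns molecular recording of RNA with an engineered RNA deaminase.
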