Features (pLannotate 1.2.2; 42 found; start..end, strand, type, name):
      1..181     +  LTR            5' LTR (truncated): truncated 5' long terminal repeat (LTR) from HIV-1
    228..353     +  misc_feature   HIV-1 Ψ: packaging signal of human immunodeficiency virus type 1
    337..700     +  CDS            HIV-1 gag (fragment): gag protein from human immunodeficiency virus 1; gag
    846..1079    +  misc_feature   RRE: The Rev response element (RRE) of HIV-1 allows for Rev-dependent mRNA export from the nucleus to the cytoplasm.
   1456..1556    +  CDS            Rev (fragment): human immunodeficiency virus 1 (HIV-1) Rev protein; rev; enhances nuclear export of unspliced and incompletely spliced viral mRNAs
   1606..1723    +  misc_feature   cPPT/CTS: central polypurine tract and central termination sequence of HIV-1
   1780..1804    +  protein_bind   attB1: mutant version of attB; recombination site for the Gateway® BP reaction BP Clonase™
   1836..2150    +  promoter       tight TRE promoter: Tet-responsive promoter PTight, consisting of seven tet operator sequences followed by the minimal CMV promoter
   2189..2631    +  CDS            TadA*(7.10) (fragment): DNA adenosine deaminase evolved from the E. coli tRNA adenosine deaminase TadA (Gaudelli et al., 2017)
   2687..2710    +  CDS            FLAG: FLAG® epitope tag, followed by an enterokinase cleavage site
   2728..2752    -  protein_bind   attB2: mutant version of attB; recombination site for the Gateway® BP reaction BP Clonase™
   2802..4013    +  promoter       UbC promoter: human ubiquitin C promoter
   4078..4130    +  misc_feature   MCS (fragment): multiple cloning site
   4138..4835    +  CDS            rtTA3 (fragment): reverse tetracycline transactivator 3 activates expression from Tet-responsive promoters in the presence of doxycycline
   4765..4875    +  CDS            VP48: 3 tandem repeats of the minimal activation domain of herpes simplex virus VP16 (Cheng et al., 2013)
   5047..5509    +  misc_feature   IRES: internal ribosome entry site (IRES) of the encephalomyocarditis virus (EMCV)
   5567..6587    +  CDS            HygR (fragment): aminoglycoside phosphotransferase from E. coli; aph(4)-Ia; confers resistance to hygromycin
   6605..6883    +  CDS            yokD (fragment): YOKD_BACSU - Experimental evidence at protein level: Swiss-Prot protein existence level 1. May contribute to antibiotic resistance. From Bacillus subtilis (strain 168).
   6913..6996    +  CDS            large T antigen (fragment): large T antigen from SV40 (simian virus 40)
   7030..7053    +  misc_feature   MCS (fragment): pBluescript multiple cloning site
   7053..7641    +  misc_feature   WPRE: woodchuck hepatitis virus posttranscriptional regulatory element
   7642..7661    +  misc_feature   MCS (fragment): pBluescript multiple cloning site
   7663..8163    +  CDS            nef (fragment): NEF_HV1LA - Experimental evidence at protein level: Swiss-Prot protein existence level 1. Extracellular Nef protein targets CD4(+) T-lymphocytes for apoptosis by interacting with CXCR4 surface receptors. From Human immunodeficiency virus type 1 group M subtype B (isolate Lai) (HIV-1).
   8170..8350    +  LTR            5' LTR (truncated): truncated 5' long terminal repeat (LTR) from HIV-1
   8382..8606    +  polyA_signal   bGH poly(A) signal: bovine growth hormone polyadenylation signal
   8610..8631    +  promoter       SV40 promoter (fragment): SV40 enhancer and early promoter
   8652..9080    +  rep_origin     f1 ori (sequence partly withheld): f1 bacteriophage origin of replication; arrow indicates direction of (+) strand synthesis
   9094..9423    +  promoter       SV40 promoter: SV40 enhancer and early promoter
   9471..9518    +  promoter       EM7 promoter: synthetic bacterial promoter&nbsp
   9537..9911    +  CDS            BleoR: antibiotic-binding protein; Sh ble from Streptoalloteichus hindustanus; confers resistance to bleomycin, phleomycin, and Zeocin™
   9921..10046   +  CDS            ble (fragment): BLE_KLEPN - Experimental evidence at protein level: Swiss-Prot protein existence level 1. Binding protein with a strong affinity to the bleomycin family of antibiotics. Binds to CL990; an antimitotic-antibiotic compound. From Klebsiella pneumoniae.
  10041..10162   +  polyA_signal   SV40 poly(A) signal: SV40 polyadenylation signal
  10233..10255   -  protein_bind   lac operator (fragment): The lac repressor binds to the lac operator to inhibit transcription in E. coli. This inhibition can be relieved by adding lactose or isopropyl-β-D-thiogalactopyranoside (IPTG). lac repressor encoded by lacI
  10259..10289   -  promoter       lac promoter: promoter for the E. coli lac operon
  10304..10325   -  protein_bind   CAP binding site: CAP binding activates transcription in the presence of cAMP. E. coli catabolite activator protein
  10338..10430   -  CDS            lacI (fragment): lac repressor; lacI; The lac repressor binds to the lac operator to inhibit transcription in E. coli. This inhibition can be relieved by adding lactose or isopropyl-β-D-thiogalactopyranoside (IPTG).
  10613..11201   -  rep_origin     ori: high-copy-number ColE1/pMB1/pBR322/pUC origin of replication
  11372..12232   -  CDS            AmpR: β-lactamase; bla; confers resistance to ampicillin, carbenicillin, and related antibiotics
  12233..12337   -  promoter       AmpR promoter: bla
  12396..12448   -  misc_feature   bom (fragment): basis of mobility region from pBR322
  12603..12982   +  enhancer       CMV enhancer: human cytomegalovirus immediate early enhancer
  12983..13182   +  promoter       CMV promoter: human cytomegalovirus (CMV) immediate early promoter
>Addgene plasmid #191383 | pSLIK-rABE-Flag | addgene full sequence | sequence record 374513 | Addgene NGS Result
GGGTCTCTCTGGTTAGACCAGATCTGAGCCTGGGAGCTCTCTGGCTAACTAGGGAACCCACTGCTTAAGC
CTCAATAAAGCTTGCCTTGAGTGCTTCAAGTAGTGTGTGCCCGTCTGTTGTGTGACTCTGGTAACTAGAG
ATCCCTCAGACCCTTTTAGTCAGTGTGGAAAATCTCTAGCAGTGGCGCCCGAACAGGGACTTGAAAGCGA
AAGGGAAACCAGAGGAGCTCTCTCGACGCAGGACTCGGCTTGCTGAAGCGCGCACGGCAAGAGGCGAGGG
GCGGCGACTGGTGAGTACGCCAAAAATTTTGACTAGCGGAGGCTAGAAGGAGAGAGATGGGTGCGAGAGC
GTCAGTATTAAGCGGGGGAGAATTAGATCGCGATGGGAAAAAATTCGGTTAAGGCCAGGGGGAAAGAAAA
AATATAAATTAAAACATATAGTATGGGCAAGCAGGGAGCTAGAACGATTCGCAGTTAATCCTGGCCTGTT
AGAAACATCAGAAGGCTGTAGACAAATACTGGGACAGCTACAACCATCCCTTCAGACAGGATCAGAAGAA
CTTAGATCATTATATAATACAGTAGCAACCCTCTATTGTGTGCATCAAAGGATAGAGATAAAAGACACCA
AGGAAGCTTTAGACAAGATAGAGGAAGAGCAAAACAAAAGTAAGACCACCGCACAGCAAGCGGCCGCTGA
TCTTCAGACCTGGAGGAGGAGATATGAGGGACAATTGGAGAAGTGAATTATATAAATATAAAGTAGTAAA
AATTGAACCATTAGGAGTAGCACCCACCAAGGCAAAGAGAAGAGTGGTGCAGAGAGAAAAAAGAGCAGTG
GGAATAGGAGCTTTGTTCCTTGGGTTCTTGGGAGCAGCAGGAAGCACTATGGGCGCAGCGTCAATGACGC
TGACGGTACAGGCCAGACAATTATTGTCTGGTATAGTGCAGCAGCAGAACAATTTGCTGAGGGCTATTGA
GGCGCAACAGCATCTGTTGCAACTCACAGTCTGGGGCATCAAGCAGCTCCAGGCAAGAATCCTGGCTGTG
GAAAGATACCTAAAGGATCAACAGCTCCTGGGGATTTGGGGTTGCTCTGGAAAACTCATTTGCACCACTG
CTGTGCCTTGGAATGCTAGTTGGAGTAATAAATCTCTGGAACAGATTTGGAATCACACGACCTGGATGGA
GTGGGACAGAGAAATTAACAATTACACAAGCTTAATACACTCCTTAATTGAAGAATCGCAAAACCAGCAA
GAAAAGAATGAACAAGAATTATTGGAATTAGATAAATGGGCAAGTTTGTGGAATTGGTTTAACATAACAA
ATTGGCTGTGGTATATAAAATTATTCATAATGATAGTAGGAGGCTTGGTAGGTTTAAGAATAGTTTTTGC
TGTACTTTCTATAGTGAATAGAGTTAGGCAGGGATATTCACCATTATCGTTTCAGACCCACCTCCCAACC
CCGAGGGGACCCGACAGGCCCGAAGGAATAGAAGAAGAAGGTGGAGAGAGAGACAGAGACAGATCCATTC
GATTAGTGAACGGATCGGCACTGCGTGCGCCAATTCTGCAGACAAATGGCAGTATTCATCCACAATTTTA
AAAGAAAAGGGGGGATTGGGGGGTACAGTGCAGGGGAAAGAATAGTAGACATAATAGCAACAGACATACA
AACTAAAGAATTACAAAAACAAATTACAAAAATTCAAAATTTTCGGGTTTATTACAGGGACAGCAGAGAT
CCAGTTTGGTTAATTCTAGACAGTTATCAACAAGTTTGTACAAAAAAGCAGGCTTTAAAGGAACCAATTC
AGTCGACTGGATCCCGAGTTTACTCCCTATCAGTGATAGAGAACGTATGTCGAGTTTACTCCCTATCAGT
GATAGAGAACGATGTCGAGTTTACTCCCTATCAGTGATAGAGAACGTATGTCGAGTTTACTCCCTATCAG
TGATAGAGAACGTATGTCGAGTTTACTCCCTATCAGTGATAGAGAACGTATGTCGAGTTTATCCCTATCA
GTGATAGAGAACGTATGTCGAGTTTACTCCCTATCAGTGATAGAGAACGTATGTCGAGGTAGGCGTGTAC
GGTGGGAGGCCTATATAAGCAGAGCTCGTTTAGTGAACCGTCAGATCGCCACTAGTCCACCATGTCTGAG
GTGGAATTCTCGCACGAATACTGGATGAGACACGCATTGACTCTCGCAAAGAGGGCTCGGGATGAACGCG
AGGTGCCCGTGGGGGCAGTACTCGTGCTTAACAATCGCGTAATCGGCGAAGGTTGGAATAGGGCGATCGG
ACTCCACGACCCCACTGCACATGCGGAAATCATGGCCCTTCGACAGGGAGGGCTTGTGATGCAGAATTAT
CGACTTATCGATGCGACGCTGTACGTCACGTTTGAACCTTGCGTAATGTGCGCGGGAGCTATGATTCACT
CCCGCATTGGACGAGTTGTATTCGGTGTCCGCAACGCCAAGACGGGTGCCGCAGGTTCACTGATGGACGT
GCTGCATTACCCAGGCATGAACCACCGGGTAGAAATCACAGAAGGCATATTGGCGGACGAATGTGCGGCG
CTGTTGAGCTACTTTTTTCGCATGCCGAGGCAGGTATTTAATGCGCAAAAGAAGGCTCAGTCTTCAACAG
ATAGCGGTGGAAGCAGTGGAGGCTCAGATTACAAGGATGACGATGACAAGTGACTCGAGATATCTAGACC
CAGCTTTCTTGTACAAAGTGGTTGATAACATCTCGAGCCATAAAGATGGTTAATTAACCCACCCAAGATC
TGGCCTCCGCGCCGGGTTTTGGCGCCTCCCGCGGGCGCCCCCCTCCTCACGGCGAGCGCTGCCACGTCAG
ACGAAGGGCGCAGCGAGCGTCCTGATCCTTCCGCCCGGACGCTCAGGACAGCGGCCCGCTGCTCATAAGA
CTCGGCCTTAGAACCCCAGTATCAGCAGAAGGACATTTTAGGACGGGACTTGGGTGACTCTAGGGCACTG
GTTTTCTTTCCAGAGAGCGGAACAGGCGAGGAAAAGTAGTCCCTTCTCGGCGATTCTGCGGAGGGATCTC
CGTGGGGCGGTGAACGCCGATGATTATATAAGGACGCGCCGGGTGTGGCACAGCTAGTTCCGTCGCAGCC
GGGATTTGGGTCGCGGTTCTTGTTTGTGGATCGCTGTGATCGTCACTTGGTGAGTAGCGGGCTGCTGGGC
TGGCCGGGGCTTTCGTGGCCGCCGGGCCGCTCGGTGGGACGGAAGCGTGTGGAGAGACCGCCAAGGGCTG
TAGTCTGGGTCCGCGAGCAAGGTTGCCCTGAACTGGGGGTTGGGGGGAGCGCAGCAAAATGGCGGCTGTT
CCCGAGTCTTGAATGGAAGACGCTTGTGAGGCGGGCTGTGAGGTCGTTGAAACAAGGTGGGGGGCATGGT
GGGCGGCAAGAACCCAAGGTCTTGAGGCCTTCGCTAATGCGGGAAAGCTCTTATTCGGGTGAGATGGGCT
GGGGCACCATCTGGGGACCCTGACGTGAAGTTTGTCACTGACTGGAGAACTCGGTTTGTCGTCTGTTGCG
GGGGCGGCAGTTATGGCGGTGCCGTTGGGCAGTGCACCCGTACCTTTGGGAGCGCGCGCCCTCGTCGTGT
CGTGACGTCACCCGTTCTGTTGGCTTATAATGCAGGGTGGGGCCACCTGCCGGTAGGTGTGCGGTAGGCT
TTTCTCCGTCGCAGGACGCAGGGTTCGGGCCTAGGGTAGGCTCTCCTGAATCGACAGGCGCCGGACCTCT
GGTGAGGGGAGGGATAAGTGAGGCGTCAGTTTCTTTGGTCGGTTTTATGTACCTATCTTCTTAAGTAGCT
GAAGCTCCGGTTTTGAACTATGCGCTCGGGGTTGGCGAGTGTGTTTTGTGAAGTTTTTTAGGCACCTTTT
GAAATGTAATCATTTGGGTCAATATGTAATTTTCAGTGTTAGACTAGTAAATTGTCCGCTAAATTCTGGC
CGTTTTTGGCTTTTTTGTTAGACGAAGCTTGGTACCGAGCTCGGATCTCCACCCCGTACCGGTCCTGCAG
GATTTAAATGGCGCGCCGCTAGCGCTACCGGACTCAGATCTCGAGCTCAAGCTTCGAATTCTGCAGTCGA
ATTCACCATGTCTAGACTGGACAAGAGCAAAGTCATAAACGGAGCTCTGGAATTACTCAATGGTGTCGGT
ATCGAAGGCCTGACGACAAGGAAACTCGCTCAAAAGCTGGGAGTTGAGCAGCCTACCCTGTACTGGCACG
TGAAGAACAAGCGGGCCCTGCTCGATGCCCTGCCAATCGAGATGCTGGACAGGCATCATACCCACTTCTG
CCCCCTGGAAGGCGAGTCATGGCAAGACTTTCTGCGGAACAACGCCAAGTCATACCGCTGTGCTCTCCTC
TCACATCGCGACGGGGCTAAAGTGCATCTCGGCACCCGCCCAACAGAGAAACAGTACGAAACCCTGGAAA
ATCAGCTCGCGTTCCTGTGTCAGCAAGGCTTCTCCCTGGAGAACGCACTGTACGCTCTGTCCGCCGTGGG
CCACTTTACACTGGGCTGCGTATTGGAGGAACAGGAGCATCAAGTAGCAAAAGAGGAAAGAGAGACACCT
ACCACCGATTCTATGCCCCCACTTCTGAGACAAGCAATTGAGCTGTTCGACCGGCAGGGAGCCGAACCTG
CCTTCCTTTTCGGCCTGGAACTAATCATATGTGGCCTGGAGAAACAGCTAAAGTGCGAAAGCGGCGGGCC
GACCGACGCCCTTGACGATTTTGACTTAGACATGCTCCCAGCCGATGCCCTTGACGACTTTGACCTTGAT
ATGCTGCCTGCTGACGCTCTTGACGATTTTGACCTTGACATGCTCCCCGGGTAACTAAGTAAGGATCCGC
GGCCGCACTAGAGGAATTCCGCCCCTCTCCCCCCCCCCCCTCTCCCTCCCCCCCCCTAACGTTACTGGCC
GAAGCCGCTTGGAATAAGGCCGGTGTGCGTTTGTCTATATGTTATTTTCCACCATATTGCCGTCTTTTGG
CAATGTGAGGGCCCGGAAACCTGGCCCTGTCTTCTTGACGAGCATTCCTAGGGGTCTTTCCCCTCTCGCC
AAAGGAATGCAAGGTCTGTTGAATGTCGTGAAGGAAGCAGTTCCTCTGGAAGCTTCTTGAAGACAAACAA
CGTCTGTAGCGACCCTTTGCAGGCAGCGGAACCCCCCACCTGGCGACAGGTGCCTCTGCGGCCAAAAGCC
ACGTGTATAAGATACACCTGCAAAGGCGGCACAACCCCAGTGCCACGTTGTGAGTTGGATAGTTGTGGAA
AGAGTCAAATGGCTCTCCTCAAGCGTATTCAACAAGGGGCTGAAGGATGCCCAGAAGGTACCCCATTGTA
TGGGATCTGATCTGGGGCCTCGGTGCACATGCTTTACATGTGTTTAGTCGAGGTTAAAAAAACGTCTAGG
CCCCCCGAACCACGGGGACGTGGTTTTCCTTTGAAAAACACGATGATAAGCTTACCGGTACGCGTGATAG
CTTGCCACAACCCGTACCAAAGATGGATAGATCCGGAAAGCCTGAACTCACCGCGACGTCTGTCGAGAAG
TTTCTGATCGAAAAGTTCGACAGCGTCTCCGACCTGATGCAGCTCTCGGAGGGCGAAGAATCTCGTGCTT
TCAGCTTCGATGTAGGAGGGCGTGGATATGTCCTGCGGGTAAATAGCTGCGCCGATGGTTTCTACAAAGA
TCGTTATGTTTATCGGCACTTTGCATCGGCCGCGCTCCCGATTCCGGAAGTGCTTGACATTGGGGAATTC
AGCGAGAGCCTGACCTATTGCATCTCCCGCCGTGCACAGGGTGTCACGTTGCAAGACCTGCCTGAAACCG
AACTGCCCGCTGTTCTGCAGCCGGTCGCGGAGGCCATGGATGCGATCGCTGCGGCCGATCTTAGCCAGAC
GAGCGGGTTCGGCCCATTCGGACCGCAAGGAATCGGTCAATACACTACATGGCGTGATTTCATATGCGCG
ATTGCTGATCCCCATGTGTATCACTGGCAAACTGTGATGGACGACACCGTCAGTGCGTCCGTCGCGCAGG
CTCTCGATGAGCTGATGCTTTGGGCCGAGGACTGCCCCGAAGTCCGGCACCTCGTGCACGCGGATTTCGG
CTCCAACAATGTCCTGACGGACAATGGCCGCATAACAGCGGTCATTGACTGGAGCGAGGCGATGTTCGGG
GATTCCCAATACGAGGTCGCCAACATCTTCTTCTGGAGGCCGTGGTTGGCTTGTATGGAGCAGCAGACGC
GCTACTTCGAGCGGAGGCATCCGGAGCTTGCAGGATCGCCGCGGCTCCGGGCGTATATGCTCCGCATTGG
TCTTGACCAACTCTATCAGAGCTTGGTTGACGGCAATTTCGATGATGCAGCTTGGGCGCAGGGTCGATGC
GACGCAATCGTCCGATCCGGAGCCGGGACTGTCGGGCGTACACAAATCGCCCGCAGAAGCGCGGCCGTCT
GGACCGATGGCTGTGTAGAAGTACTCGCCGATAGTGGAAACCGACGCCCCAGCACTCGTCCGAGGGCAAA
GGAATAGAGTAGATGCCGACCGAACAAGAGCTGATTTCGAGAACGCCTCAGCCAGCAACTCGCGCGAGCC
TAGCAAGGCAAATGCGAGAGAACGGCCTTACGCTTGGTGGCACAGTTCTCGTCCACAGTTCGCTAAGCTC
GCTCGGCTGGGTCGCGGGAGGGCCGGTCGCAGTGATTCAGGCCCTTCTGGATTGTGTTGGTCCCCAGGGC
ACGATTGTCATGCCCACGCACTCGGGTGATCTGACTGATCCCGCAGATTGGAGATCGCCGCCCGTGCCTG
CCGATTGGGTGCAGATCTCTAGATCTGTACAAGTAAAGCGGCCGCGACTCTAGATCATAATCAGCCATAC
CACATTTGTAGAGGTTTTACTTGCTTTAAAAAACCTCCCACACCTCCCCCTGAACCTGAAACATAAAATG
AATGCAATTGTTGTTGTTTAGTCCCTCCCAATTCGATATCAAGCTTATCGATAATCAACCTCTGGATTAC
AAAATTTGTGAAAGATTGACTGGTATTCTTAACTATGTTGCTCCTTTTACGCTATGTGGATACGCTGCTT
TAATGCCTTTGTATCATGCTATTGCTTCCCGTATGGCTTTCATTTTCTCCTCCTTGTATAAATCCTGGTT
GCTGTCTCTTTATGAGGAGTTGTGGCCCGTTGTCAGGCAACGTGGCGTGGTGTGCACTGTGTTTGCTGAC
GCAACCCCCACTGGTTGGGGCATTGCCACCACCTGTCAGCTCCTTTCCGGGACTTTCGCTTTCCCCCTCC
CTATTGCCACGGCGGAACTCATCGCCGCCTGCCTTGCCCGCTGCTGGACAGGGGCTCGGCTGTTGGGCAC
TGACAATTCCGTGGTGTTGTCGGGGAAATCATCGTCCTTTCCTTGGCTGCTCGCCTGTGTTGCCACCTGG
ATTCTGCGCGGGACGTCCTTCTGCTACGTCCCTTCGGCCCTCAATCCAGCGGACCTTCCTTCCCGCGGCC
TGCTGCCGGCTCTGCGGCCTCTTCCGCGTCTTCGCCTTCGCCCTCAGACGAGTCGGATCTCCCTTTGGGC
CGCCTCCCCGCATCGATACCGTCGACCTCGATCGAGACCTAGAAAAACATGGAGCAATCACAAGTAGCAA
TACAGCAGCTACCAATGCTGATTGTGCCTGGCTAGAAGCACAAGAGGAGGAGGAGGTGGGTTTTCCAGTC
ACACTTCAGGTACCTTTAAGACCAATGACTTACAAGGCAGCTGTAGATCTTAGCCACTTTTTAAAAGAAA
AGGGGGGACTGGAAGGGCTAATTCACTCCCAACGAAGACAAGATATCCTTGATCTGTGGATCTACCACAC
ACAAGGCTACTTCCCTGATTGGCAGAACTACACACCAGGGCCAGGGATCAGATATCCACTGACCTTTGGA
TGGTGCTACAAGCTAGTACCAGTTGAGCAAGAGAAGGTAGAAGAAGCCAATGAAGGAGAGAACACCCGCT
TGTTACACCCTGTGAGCCTGCATGGGATGGATGACCCGGAGAGAGAAGTATTAGAGTGGAGGTTTGACAG
CCGCCTAGCATTTCATCACATGGCCCGAGAGCTGCATCCGGACTGTACTGGGTCTCTCTGGTTAGACCAG
ATCTGAGCCTGGGAGCTCTCTGGCTAACTAGGGAACCCACTGCTTAAGCCTCAATAAAGCTTGCCTTGAG
TGCTTCAAGTAGTGTGTGCCCGTCTGTTGTGTGACTCTGGTAACTAGAGATCCCTCAGACCCTTTTAGTC
AGTGTGGAAAATCTCTAGCAGGGCCCGTTTAAACCCGCTGATCAGCCTCGACTGTGCCTTCTAGTTGCCA
GCCATCTGTTGTTTGCCCCTCCCCCGTGCCTTCCTTGACCCTGGAAGGTGCCACTCCCACTGTCCTTTCC
TAATAAAATGAGGAAATTGCATCGCATTGTCTGAGTAGGTGTCATTCTATTCTGGGGGGTGGGGTGGGGC
AGGACAGCAAGGGGGAGGATTGGGAAGACAATAGCAGGCATGCTGGGGATGCGGTGGGCTCTATGGCTTC
TGAGGCGGAAAGAACCAGCTGGGGCTCTAGGGGGTATCCCC
[124 nt withheld, positions 8652-8775]
C
[91 nt withheld, positions 8777-8867]
A
[49 nt withheld, positions 8869-8917]
CCTTTGACGTTGGAGTCCACGTTCTTT
[37 nt withheld, positions 8945-8981]
ACCCTATCTCGGTCTATTCTTTTGATTTATAAGGGATTTTGCCGATTTCGGCCTATTGGTTAAAAAATGA
GCTGATTTAACAAAAATTTAACGCGAATTAATTCTGTGGAATGTGTGTCAGTTAGGGTGTGGAAAGTCCC
CAGGCTCCCCAGCAGGCAGAAGTATGCAAAGCATGCATCTCAATTAGTCAGCAACCAGGTGTGGAAAGTC
CCCAGGCTCCCCAGCAGGCAGAAGTATGCAAAGCATGCATCTCAATTAGTCAGCAACCATAGTCCCGCCC
CTAACTCCGCCCATCCCGCCCCTAACTCCGCCCAGTTCCGCCCATTCTCCGCCCCATGGCTGACTAATTT
TTTTTATTTATGCAGAGGCCGAGGCCGCCTCTGCCTCTGAGCTATTCCAGAAGTAGTGAGGAGGCTTTTT
TGGAGGCCTAGGCTTTTGCAAAAAGCTCCCGGGAGCTTGTATATCCATTTTCGGATCTGATCAGCACGTG
TTGACAATTAATCATCGGCATAGTATATCGGCATAGTATAATACGACAAGGTGAGGAACTAAACCATGGC
CAAGTTGACCAGTGCCGTTCCGGTGCTCACCGCGCGCGACGTCGCCGGAGCGGTCGAGTTCTGGACCGAC
CGGCTCGGGTTCTCCCGGGACTTCGTGGAGGACGACTTCGCCGGTGTGGTCCGGGACGACGTGACCCTGT
TCATCAGCGCGGTCCAGGACCAGGTGGTGCCGGACAACACCCTGGCCTGGGTGTGGGTGCGCGGCCTGGA
CGAGCTGTACGCCGAGTGGTCGGAGGTCGTGTCCACGAACTTCCGGGACGCCTCCGGGCCGGCCATGACC
GAGATCGGCGAGCAGCCGTGGGGGCGGGAGTTCGCCCTGCGCGACCCGGCCGGCAACTGCGTGCACTTCG
TGGCCGAGGAGCAGGACTGACACGTGCTACGAGATTTCGATTCCACCGCCGCCTTCTATGAAAGGTTGGG
CTTCGGAATCGTTTTCCGGGACGCCGGCTGGATGATCCTCCAGCGCGGGGATCTCATGCTGGAGTTCTTC
GCCCACCCCAACTTGTTTATTGCAGCTTATAATGGTTACAAATAAAGCAATAGCATCACAAATTTCACAA
ATAAAGCATTTTTTTCACTGCATTCTAGTTGTGGTTTGTCCAAACTCATCAATGTATCTTATCATGTCTG
TATACCGTCGACCTCTAGCTAGAGCTTGGCGTAATCATGGTCATAGCTGTTTCCTGTGTGAAATTGTTAT
CCGCTCACAATTCCACACAACATACGAGCCGGAAGCATAAAGTGTAAAGCCTGGGGTGCCTAATGAGTGA
GCTAACTCACATTAATTGCGTTGCGCTCACTGCCCGCTTTCCAGTCGGGAAACCTGTCGTGCCAGCTGCA
TTAATGAATCGGCCAACGCGCGGGGAGAGGCGGTTTGCGTATTGGGCGCTCTTCCGCTTCCTCGCTCACT
GACTCGCTGCGCTCGGTCGTTCGGCTGCGGCGAGCGGTATCAGCTCACTCAAAGGCGGTAATACGGTTAT
CCACAGAATCAGGGGATAACGCAGGAAAGAACATGTGAGCAAAAGGCCAGCAAAAGGCCAGGAACCGTAA
AAAGGCCGCGTTGCTGGCGTTTTTCCATAGGCTCCGCCCCCCTGACGAGCATCACAAAAATCGACGCTCA
AGTCAGAGGTGGCGAAACCCGACAGGACTATAAAGATACCAGGCGTTTCCCCCTGGAAGCTCCCTCGTGC
GCTCTCCTGTTCCGACCCTGCCGCTTACCGGATACCTGTCCGCCTTTCTCCCTTCGGGAAGCGTGGCGCT
TTCTCATAGCTCACGCTGTAGGTATCTCAGTTCGGTGTAGGTCGTTCGCTCCAAGCTGGGCTGTGTGCAC
GAACCCCCCGTTCAGCCCGACCGCTGCGCCTTATCCGGTAACTATCGTCTTGAGTCCAACCCGGTAAGAC
ACGACTTATCGCCACTGGCAGCAGCCACTGGTAACAGGATTAGCAGAGCGAGGTATGTAGGCGGTGCTAC
AGAGTTCTTGAAGTGGTGGCCTAACTACGGCTACACTAGAAGAACAGTATTTGGTATCTGCGCTCTGCTG
AAGCCAGTTACCTTCGGAAAAAGAGTTGGTAGCTCTTGATCCGGCAAACAAACCACCGCTGGTAGCGGTG
GTTTTTTTGTTTGCAAGCAGCAGATTACGCGCAGAAAAAAAGGATCTCAAGAAGATCCTTTGATCTTTTC
TACGGGGTCTGACGCTCAGTGGAACGAAAACTCACGTTAAGGGATTTTGGTCATGAGATTATCAAAAAGG
ATCTTCACCTAGATCCTTTTAAATTAAAAATGAAGTTTTAAATCAATCTAAAGTATATATGAGTAAACTT
GGTCTGACAGTTACCAATGCTTAATCAGTGAGGCACCTATCTCAGCGATCTGTCTATTTCGTTCATCCAT
AGTTGCCTGACTCCCCGTCGTGTAGATAACTACGATACGGGAGGGCTTACCATCTGGCCCCAGTGCTGCA
ATGATACCGCGAGACCCACGCTCACCGGCTCCAGATTTATCAGCAATAAACCAGCCAGCCGGAAGGGCCG
AGCGCAGAAGTGGTCCTGCAACTTTATCCGCCTCCATCCAGTCTATTAATTGTTGCCGGGAAGCTAGAGT
AAGTAGTTCGCCAGTTAATAGTTTGCGCAACGTTGTTGCCATTGCTACAGGCATCGTGGTGTCACGCTCG
TCGTTTGGTATGGCTTCATTCAGCTCCGGTTCCCAACGATCAAGGCGAGTTACATGATCCCCCATGTTGT
GCAAAAAAGCGGTTAGCTCCTTCGGTCCTCCGATCGTTGTCAGAAGTAAGTTGGCCGCAGTGTTATCACT
CATGGTTATGGCAGCACTGCATAATTCTCTTACTGTCATGCCATCCGTAAGATGCTTTTCTGTGACTGGT
GAGTACTCAACCAAGTCATTCTGAGAATAGTGTATGCGGCGACCGAGTTGCTCTTGCCCGGCGTCAATAC
GGGATAATACCGCGCCACATAGCAGAACTTTAAAAGTGCTCATCATTGGAAAACGTTCTTCGGGGCGAAA
ACTCTCAAGGATCTTACCGCTGTTGAGATCCAGTTCGATGTAACCCACTCGTGCACCCAACTGATCTTCA
GCATCTTTTACTTTCACCAGCGTTTCTGGGTGAGCAAAAACAGGAAGGCAAAATGCCGCAAAAAAGGGAA
TAAGGGCGACACGGAAATGTTGAATACTCATACTCTTCCTTTTTCAATATTATTGAAGCATTTATCAGGG
TTATTGTCTCATGAGCGGATACATATTTGAATGTATTTAGAAAAATAAACAAATAGGGGTTCCGCGCACA
TTTCCCCGAAAAGTGCCACCTGACGTCGACGGATCGGGAGATCTCCCGATCCCCTATGGTGCACTCTCAG
TACAATCTGCTCTGATGCCGCATAGTTAAGCCAGTATCTGCTCCCTGCTTGTGTGTTGGAGGTCGCTGAG
TAGTGCGCGAGCAAAATTTAAGCTACAACAAGGCAAGGCTTGACCGACAATTGCATGAAGAATCTGCTTA
GGGTTAGGCGTTTTGCGCTGCTTCGCGATGTACGGGCCAGATATACGCGTTGACATTGATTATTGACTAG
TTATTAATAGTAATCAATTACGGGGTCATTAGTTCATAGCCCATATATGGAGTTCCGCGTTACATAACTT
ACGGTAAATGGCCCGCCTGGCTGACCGCCCAACGACCCCCGCCCATTGACGTCAATAATGACGTATGTTC
CCATAGTAACGCCAATAGGGACTTTCCATTGACGTCAATGGGTGGAGTATTTACGGTAAACTGCCCACTT
GGCAGTACATCAAGTGTATCATATGCCAAGTACGCCCCCTATTGACGTCAATGACGGTAAATGGCCCGCC
TGGCATTATGCCCAGTACATGACCTTATGGGACTTTCCTACTTGGCAGTACATCTACGTATTAGTCATCG
CTATTACCATGGTGATGCGGTTTTGGCAGTACATCAATGGGCGTGGATAGCGGTTTGACTCACGGGGATT
TCCAAGTCTCCACCCCATTGACGTCAATGGGAGTTTGTTTTGGCACCAAAATCAACGGGACTTTCCAAAA
TGTCGTAACAACTCCGCCCCATTGACGCAAATGGGCGGTAGGCGTGTACGGTGGGAGGTCTATATAAGCA
GCGCGTTTTGCCTGTACT
